Addgene plasmid #105297: pEGFP Tensin1
Purpose: To study localization and function of Tensin1
Depositing lab: David Critchley & Kenneth Yamada. Depositing organization: University of Leicester. Publication: Tensin 2 modulates cell contractility in 3D collagen gels through the RhoGAP DLC1. Clark K, Howe JD, Pullar CE, Green JA, Artym VV, Yamada KM, Critchley DR. J Cell Biochem. 2010 Mar 1;109(4):808-17. doi: 10.1002/jcb.22460. PubMed 20069572.
Backbone
  Vector backbone: pEGFP-C1
  Vector type: Mammalian Expression
Growth in bacteria
  Bacterial resistance: Kanamycin, 50 μg/mL
  Growth temperature: 37°C
  Growth strain: DH5alpha
  Copy number: High Copy
Gene/Insert
  Gene/Insert name: Tensin1 (alt names: TNS1; NM_001308023)
  Species: H. sapiens (human)
  Insert size (bp): 5200
  Entrez Gene: TNS1 (a.k.a. MST091, MST122, MST127, MSTP091, MSTP122, MSTP127, MXRA6, PPP1R155, TNS)
  Tag / fusion protein: EGFP (N terminal on backbone)
  Cloning method: Restriction Enzyme; 5′ cloning site HindIII (unknown if destroyed); 3′ cloning site Sal1 (unknown if destroyed)
Terms and licenses: Academic/Nonprofit Terms; Industry Terms: Not Available to Industry
Depositor comments: Note: This plasmid has several mutations compared to reference sequence NM_001308023, including the deletion of amino acid 8, R143Q, W1176R, and V1583I. The depositor has confirmed that these do not affect plasmid function.
How to cite: pEGFP Tensin1 was a gift from David Critchley & Kenneth Yamada (Addgene plasmid # 105297 ; http://n2t.net/addgene:105297 ; RRID:Addgene_105297)
