[The description below was written by a language model from this plasmid's Addgene catalogue record and pLannotate feature annotations shown in this document.]
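Description:
pEGFP Tensin1 is a mammalian expression plasmid built on the pEGFP-C1 backbone that produces human Tensin1 (TNS1) fused at its N terminus to EGFP. The sequenced construct is about 9.9 kb. It is propagated in E. coli from a high-copy ColE1/pUC-type origin under kanamycin selection, and also carries an f1 phage origin. Selection in both hosts relies on a single Tn5 NeoR/KanR (aminoglycoside phosphotransferase) gene placed behind tandem promoters. A bacterial bla-type promoter drives kanamycin resistance in bacteria, while the SV40 enhancer/early promoter, paired with an HSV TK polyadenylation signal, allows G418 selection of stably transfected mammalian cells. The short ble, large T antigen and bGH poly(A) fragments flagged in the annotation appear to be partial matches to backbone sequence rather than functional elements.

The expression cassette consists of the human CMV immediate-early enhancer and promoter, the EGFP coding sequence, a short remnant of the multiple cloning site that serves as a linker, the roughly 5.1–5.2 kb TNS1 open reading frame inserted between the HindIII and SalI sites, and the SV40 polyadenylation signal. Transfection therefore gives strong constitutive expression of a green fluorescent Tensin1 fusion. Tensin1 is a protein of fibrillar adhesions that links signalling pathways to the cytoskeleton, and the stated purpose of the plasmid is to study its localization and function, for example by live or fixed-cell imaging. The depositor notes several differences from the reference transcript: deletion of amino acid 8, R143Q, W1176R and V1583I. These are reported not to affect function.
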