Features (pLannotate 1.2.2; 16 found; start..end, strand, type, name):
     49..637     +  rep_origin     ori: high-copy-number ColE1/pMB1/pBR322/pUC origin of replication
    801..1104    +  enhancer       CMV enhancer: human cytomegalovirus immediate early enhancer
   1105..1308    +  promoter       CMV promoter: human cytomegalovirus (CMV) immediate early promoter
   1353..2069    +  CDS            EGFP: EGFP is a basic (constitutively fluorescent) green fluorescent protein published in 1996, derived from Aequorea victoria. It is reported to be a rapidly-maturing weak dimer with moderate acid sensitivity.
   2070..2097    +  misc_feature   MCS (fragment): multiple cloning site
   2100..7238    +  CDS            TNS1: TENS1_HUMAN - Also known as TNS. Experimental evidence at protein level: Swiss-Prot protein existence level 1. Involved in fibrillar adhesion formation. May be involved in cell migration, cartilage development and in linking signal transduction pathways to the cytoskeleton. From Homo sapiens (Human).
   7241..7268    +  misc_feature   MCS (fragment): multiple cloning site
   7285..7369    +  CDS            large T antigen (fragment): large T antigen from SV40 (simian virus 40)
   7392..7513    +  polyA_signal   SV40 poly(A) signal: SV40 polyadenylation signal
   7547..7975    -  rep_origin     f1 ori (sequence partly withheld): f1 bacteriophage origin of replication; arrow indicates direction of (+) strand synthesis
   8002..8106    +  promoter       AmpR promoter: bla
   8108..8465    +  promoter       SV40 promoter: SV40 enhancer and early promoter
   8500..9294    +  CDS            NeoR/KanR: aminoglycoside phosphotransferase from Tn5; aph(3')-II (or nptII); confers resistance to neomycin, kanamycin, and G418 (Geneticin®)
   9315..9467    +  CDS            ble (fragment): BLE_KLEPN - Experimental evidence at protein level: Swiss-Prot protein existence level 1. Binding protein with a strong affinity to the bleomycin family of antibiotics. Binds to CL990; an antimitotic-antibiotic compound. From Klebsiella pneumoniae.
   9526..9573    +  polyA_signal   HSV TK poly(A) signal: herpes simplex virus thymidine kinase polyadenylation signal (Cole and Stacy, 1985)
   9664..9680    -  polyA_signal   bGH poly(A) signal (fragment): bovine growth hormone polyadenylation signal
>Addgene plasmid #105297 | pEGFP Tensin1 | addgene full sequence | sequence record 204261 | Addgene NGS Result
TTCGTTCCACTGAGCGTCAGACCCCGTAGAAAAGATCAAAGGATCTTCTTGAGATCCTTTTTTTCTGCGC
GTAATCTGCTGCTTGCAAACAAAAAAACCACCGCTACCAGCGGTGGTTTGTTTGCCGGATCAAGAGCTAC
CAACTCTTTTTCCGAAGGTAACTGGCTTCAGCAGAGCGCAGATACCAAATACTGTTCTTCTAGTGTAGCC
GTAGTTAGGCCACCACTTCAAGAACTCTGTAGCACCGCCTACATACCTCGCTCTGCTAATCCTGTTACCA
GTGGCTGCTGCCAGTGGCGATAAGTCGTGTCTTACCGGGTTGGACTCAAGACGATAGTTACCGGATAAGG
CGCAGCGGTCGGGCTGAACGGGGGGTTCGTGCACACAGCCCAGCTTGGAGCGAACGACCTACACCGAACT
GAGATACCTACAGCGTGAGCTATGAGAAAGCGCCACGCTTCCCGAAGGGAGAAAGGCGGACAGGTATCCG
GTAAGCGGCAGGGTCGGAACAGGAGAGCGCACGAGGGAGCTTCCAGGGGGAAACGCCTGGTATCTTTATA
GTCCTGTCGGGTTTCGCCACCTCTGACTTGAGCGTCGATTTTTGTGATGCTCGTCAGGGGGGCGGAGCCT
ATGGAAAAACGCCAGCAACGCGGCCTTTTTACGGTTCCTGGCCTTTTGCTCACATGTTCTTTCCTGCGTT
ATCCCCTGATTCTGTGGATAACCGTATTACCGCCATGCATTAGTTATTAATAGTAATCAATTACGGGGTC
ATTAGTTCATAGCCCATATATGGAGTTCCGCGTTACATAACTTACGGTAAATGGCCCGCCTGGCTGACCG
CCCAACGACCCCCGCCCATTGACGTCAATAATGACGTATGTTCCCATAGTAACGCCAATAGGGACTTTCC
ATTGACGTCAATGGGTGGAGTATTTACGGTAAACTGCCCACTTGGCAGTACATCAAGTGTATCATATGCC
AAGTACGCCCCCTATTGACGTCAATGACGGTAAATGGCCCGCCTGGCATTATGCCCAGTACATGACCTTA
TGGGACTTTCCTACTTGGCAGTACATCTACGTATTAGTCATCGCTATTACCATGGTGATGCGGTTTTGGC
AGTACATCAATGGGCGTGGATAGCGGTTTGACTCACGGGGATTTCCAAGTCTCCACCCCATTGACGTCAA
TGGGAGTTTGTTTTGGCACCAAAATCAACGGGACTTTCCAAAATGTCGTAACAACTCCGCCCCATTGACG
CAAATGGGCGGTAGGCGTGTACGGTGGGAGGTCTATATAAGCAGAGCTGGTTTAGTGAACCGTCAGATCC
GCTAGCGCTACCGGTCGCCACCATGGTGAGCAAGGGCGAGGAGCTGTTCACCGGGGTGGTGCCCATCCTG
GTCGAGCTGGACGGCGACGTAAACGGCCACAAGTTCAGCGTGTCCGGCGAGGGCGAGGGCGATGCCACCT
ACGGCAAGCTGACCCTGAAGTTCATCTGCACCACCGGCAAGCTGCCCGTGCCCTGGCCCACCCTCGTGAC
CACCCTGACCTACGGCGTGCAGTGCTTCAGCCGCTACCCCGACCACATGAAGCAGCACGACTTCTTCAAG
TCCGCCATGCCCGAAGGCTACGTCCAGGAGCGCACCATCTTCTTCAAGGACGACGGCAACTACAAGACCC
GCGCCGAGGTGAAGTTCGAGGGCGACACCCTGGTGAACCGCATCGAGCTGAAGGGCATCGACTTCAAGGA
GGACGGCAACATCCTGGGGCACAAGCTGGAGTACAACTACAACAGCCACAACGTCTATATCATGGCCGAC
AAGCAGAAGAACGGCATCAAGGTGAACTTCAAGATCCGCCACAACATCGAGGACGGCAGCGTGCAGCTCG
CCGACCACTACCAGCAGAACACCCCCATCGGCGACGGCCCCGTGCTGCTGCCCGACAACCACTACCTGAG
CACCCAGTCCGCCCTGAGCAAAGACCCCAACGAGAAGCGCGATCACATGGTCCTGCTGGAGTTCGTGACC
GCCGCCGGGATCACTCTCGGCATGGACGAGCTGTACAAGTCCGGACTCAGATCTCGAGCTCAAGCTTACA
TGAGTGTGAGCCGGACCATGGACAGCTGTGAGCTGGACCTGGTGTACGTCACAGAGAGGATCATCGCTGT
CTCCTTCCCCAGCACAGCCAATGAGGAGAACTTCCGGAGCAACCTCCGTGAGGTGGCGCAGATGCTCAAG
TCCAAACATGGAGGCAACTACCTGCTGTTCAACCTCTCTGAGCGGAGACCTGACATCACGAAGCTCCATG
CCAAGGTACTGGAATTTGGCTGGCCCGACCTCCACACCCCAGCCCTGGAGAAGATCTGCAGCATCTGTAA
GGCCATGGACACATGGCTCAATGCAGACCCTCACAATGTCGTTGTTCTACACAACAAGGGAAACCGAGGC
AGGATAGGAGTTGTCATCGCGGCTTACATGCACTACAGCAACATTTCTGCCAGTGCGGACCAGGCTCTGG
ACCAGTTTGCAATGAAGCGGTTCTATGAGGATAAGATTGTGCCCATTGGCCAGCCATCCCAAAGAAGGTA
CGTGCATTACTTCAGTGGCCTGCTCTCCGGCTCCATCAAAATGAACAACAAGCCCTTGTTTCTGCACCAC
GTGATCATGCACGGCATCCCCAACTTTGAGTCTAAAGGAGGATGTCGGCCATTTCTCCGCATCTACCAGG
CCATGCAACCTGTGTACACATCTGGCATCTACAACATCCCAGGAGACAGCCAGACTAGCGTCTGCATCAC
CATCGAGCCAGGACTGCTCTTGAAGGGAGACATCTTGCTGAAGTGCTACCACAAGAAGTTCCGAAGCCCA
GCCCGAGACGTCATCTTCCGTGTGCAGTTCCACACCTGTGCCATCCATGACCTGGGGGTTGTCTTTGGGA
AGGAGGACCTTGATGATGCTTTCAAAGATGATCGATTTCCAGAGTATGGCAAAGTGGAGTTTGTATTTTC
TTATGGGCCAGAGAAAATTCAAGGCATGGAGCACCTGGAGAACGGGCCGAGCGTGTCTGTGGACTATAAC
ACCTCTGACCCCCTCATCCGCTGGGACTCCTACGACAACTTCAGTGGGCATCGAGATGACGGCATGGAGG
AGGTGGTGGGACACACGCAGGGGCCACTAGATGGGAGCCTGTATGCTAAGGTGAAGAAGAAAGACTCCCT
GCACGGCAGCACCGGGGCTGTTAATGCCACACGTCCTACACTGTCGGCCACCCCCAACCACGTGGAACAC
ACGCTTTCTGTGAGCAGCGACTCGGGCAACTCCACAGCCTCCACCAAGACCGACAAGACCGACGAGCCTG
TCCCCGGGGCCTCCAGTGCCACTGCTGCCTTGAGTCCCCAGGAGAAGCGGGAGCTGGACCGCCTGCTGAG
TGGCTTTGGCTTAGAGCGAGAGAAGCAAGGCGCCATGTACCACACCCAGCACCTCAGGTCCCGCCCAGCA
GGGGGCTCGGCTGTGCCCTCCTCTGGACGCCACGTTGTCCCAGCCCAGGTTCATGTCAATGGTGGGGCGT
TAGCATCTGAGCGGGAGACAGACATCCTGGACGATGAATTGCCAAACCAGGATGGTCACAGTGCGGGCAG
CATGGGCACACTCTCTTCTCTGGACGGGGTCACCAACACCAGTGAGGGGGGCTACCCAGAGGCCCTGTCC
CCACTGACCAACGGTCTGGACAAGTCCTACCCCATGGAGCCTATGGTCAATGGAGGAGGCTACCCCTACG
AGTCTGCCAGCCGGGCGGGGCCTGCCCATGCTGGCCACACGGCCCCCATGCGGCCCTCCTACTCTGCACA
GGAGGGTTTAGCTGGCTACCAGAGGGAGGGGCCCCACCCAGCCTGGCCACAGCCAGTGACCACCTCCCAC
TATGCCCATGACCCCAGCGGTATGTTCCGCTCTCAATCCTTTTCGGAAGCTGAACCCCAGCTGCCCCCAG
CTCCGGTCCGAGGGGGAAGCAGCCGGGAGGCTGTGCAAAGGGGACTGAATTCATGGCAGCAGCAGCAGCA
GCAGCAGCAGCAGCCTCGCCCACCTCCACGCCAGCAGGAAAGAGCCCACTTGGAGAGTCTTGTAGCCAGC
AGGCCCAGCCCTCAGCCATTGGCAGAGACCCCCATCCCCAGTCTCCCTGAGTTCCCGCGAGCAGCCTCCC
AGCAGGAGATTGAACAGTCCATCGAAACACTCAATATGCTGATGCTGGACCTGGAGCCAGCCTCCGCTGC
TGCCCCACTACACAAGTCCCAGAGTGTCCCCGGGGCCTGGCCAGGGGCTTCTCCACTCTCCTCCCAGCCC
CTCTCTGGATCCTCCCGTCAGTCCCATCCACTGACCCAGTCCAGATCTGGCTATATCCCCAGTGGGCATT
CGTTGGGAACCCCTGAGCCAGCCCCACGGGCCTCTCTGGAGTCTGTCCCTCCTGGCAGGTCTTACTCACC
TTATGACTATCAGCCATGTTTGGCTGGGCCTAACCAGGATTTCCATTCAAAGAGCCCAGCCTCTTCCTCC
TTGCCTGCCTTCCTTCCGACCACCCACAGCCCTCCAGGGCCTCAGCAACCCCCAGCCTCTCTCCCTGGCC
TCACTGCTCAGCCTCTGCTCTCACCAAAGGAAGCGACTTCAGACCCCTCCCGGACTCCAGAGGAGGAGCC
ATTGAATTTAGAAGGGCTGGTGGCCCACAGGGTAGCAGGGGTACAGGCTCGGGAGAAGCAGCCTGCAGAG
CCCCCAGCCCCTCTGCGGAGGCGGGCGGCCAGTGATGGACAGTATGAGAACCAGTCTCCAGAAGCCACAT
CCCCTCGTAGCCCTGGGGTTCGCTCCCCTGTCCAGTGTGTCTCCCCGGAGCTGGCTCTTACCATCGCTCT
CAATCCTGGAGGGCGGCCCAAAGAGCCCCATTTGCACAGCTACAAGGAGGCCTTCGAGGAGATGGAGGGA
ACCTCCCCGAGCAGCCCACCACCCAGTGGGGTGCGGTCCCCCCCGGGTCTGGCCAAGACACCCCTGTCTG
CTCTGGGCCTGAAACCTCACAACCCAGCGGACATCCTGTTGCACCCCACAGGAGAGCCCCGGAGCTATGT
GGAGTCTGTGGCACGGACAGCGGTGGCTGGACCCCGAGCTCAGGACTCTGAGCCCAAGAGCTTTAGTGCT
CCAGCCACCCAGGCCTATGGCCATGAGATACCCCTGAGGAACGGGACCCTGGGTGGCTCCTTTGTCTCCC
CCAGCCCCCTCTCCACCAGCAGCCCCATCCTCAGTGCTGACAGCACTTCAGTGGGGAGTTTCCCGTCGGG
AGAGAGCAGTGACCAGGGTCCCCGGACGCCCACCCAGCCTCTGTTGGAGTCTGGCTTCCGCTCAGGCAGC
CTGGGACAGCCCAGCCCATCTGCCCAGAGAAACTACCAGAGCTCTTCTCCTCTCCCGACTGTGGGCAGTA
GCTACAGCAGCCCCGACTACTCACTTCAGCATTTCAGCTCCTCTCCGGAAAGCCAGGCCCGAGCTCAGTT
CAGTGTGGCTGGCGTCCACACGGTGCCTGGGAGCCCTCAGGCGCGCCACAGAACAGTGGGCACCAACACT
CCCCCTAGTCCTGGCTTCGGCCGGCGGGCCATCAATCCCAGCATGGCTGCCCCCAGCAGTCCCAGTTTGA
GCCATCACCAGATGATGGGTCCACCAGGCACTGGCTTCCATGGTAGCACTGTCTCCAGCCCCCAGAGCAG
TGCAGCGACCACCCCGGGGAGCCCCAGCCTGTGTCGGCACCCAGCAGGGGTCTACCAGGTTTCTGGCCTC
CACAACAAAGTGGCCACCACCCCGGGGAGTCCCAGCCTGGGCCGGCACCCTGGGGCTCACCAAGGCAACC
TGGCCTCCGGTCTTCATAGCAATGCAATAGCCAGCCCTGGAAGCCCCAGCCTGGGCCGTCACCTCGGAGG
GTCTGGATCTGTGGTTCCCGGCAGCCCCTGCTTGGACCGGCATGTGGCCTATGGCGGCTATTCTACCCCG
GAGGATCGGAGACCCACACTGTCCCGGCAGAGCAGTGCCTCTGGCTACCAGGCTCCTTCCACGCCCTCCT
TCCCTGTCTCCCCTGCCTACTACCCTGGCCTGAGCAGCCCTGCCACCTCCCCGTCACCAGACTCCGCAGC
CTTCCGGCAAGGGAGCCCAACACCAGCCTTGCCAGAGAAGCGAAGGATGTCAGTGGGAGACCGGGCAGGC
AGCCTCCCCAACTATGCCACCATCAATGGGAAGGTGTCTTCGCCTGTCGCCAGCGGCATGTCCAGTCCCA
GCGGGGGCAGCACCGTCTCCTTCTCCCACACTCTGCCCGACTTCTCCAAGTACTCCATGCCAGACAACAG
CCCGGAGACGCGGGCTAAAGTGAAGTTTGTCCAGGACACTTCTAAGTATTGGTACAAGCCTGAGATCTCC
AGGGAGCAGGCCATCGCGCTCCTCAAGGACCAGGAGCCGGGGGCCTTCATCATCCGCGACAGTCACTCCT
TCCGAGGCGCGTACGGGCTGGCCATGAAGGTGTCTTCGCCACCTCCAACCATCATGCAGCAGAATAAAAA
AGGAGACATGACCCATGAGCTGGTCAGGCATTTTCTGATAGAGACTGGCCCCAGAGGAGTCAAGCTCAAG
GGCTGCCCCAATGAGCCAAACTTCGGATCGCTGTCTGCCCTGGTCTACCAGCACTCCATCATCCCATTGG
CCCTGCCTTGCAAGCTGGTCATTCCAAACCGAGACCCCACAGATGAATCGAAAGATAGCTCCGGCCCTGC
CAACTCAACTGCAGACCTGCTGAAACAAGGGGCAGCCTGCAATGTGCTCTTCATCAACTCTGTGGACATG
GAGTCACTCACTGGGCCACAGGCCATCTCTAAAGCCACATCTGAGACGTTGGCTGCAGACCCCACACCAG
CTGCCACCATCGTTCACTTCAAAGTCTCTGCCCAGGGAATCACTCTGACTGACAACCAGAGAAAGCTCTT
TTTCAGACGCCACTACCCTCTCAACACTGTCACCTTCTGTGACCTGGATCCACAGGAAAGAAAGTGGATG
AAAACAGAGGGTGGTGCCCCTGCTAAGCTCTTCGGCTTCGTGGCCCGGAAGCAGGGCAGCACCACGGACA
ACGCCTGCCACCTCTTTGCTGAGCTTGACCCCAACCAGCCGGCCTCTGCCATCGTCAACTTCGTCTCCAA
GGTCATGCTGAATGCCGGCCAAAAGAGATGAGTCGACGGTACCGCGGGCCCGGGATCCACCGGATCTAGA
TAACTGATCATAATCAGCCATACCACATTTGTAGAGGTTTTACTTGCTTTAAAAAACCTCCCACACCTCC
CCCTGAACCTGAAACATAAAATGAATGCAATTGTTGTTGTTAACTTGTTTATTGCAGCTTATAATGGTTA
CAAATAAAGCAATAGCATCACAAATTTCACAAATAAAGCATTTTTTTCACTGCATTCTAGTTGTGGTTTG
TCCAAACTCATCAATGTATCTTAACGCGTAAATTGTAAGCGTTAATATTTTGTTAAAATTCGCGTTAAAT
TTTTGTTAAATCAGCTCATTTTTTAACCAATAGGCCGAAATCGGCAAAATCCCTTATAAATCAAAAGAAT
AGACCGAGATAGGGT
[37 nt withheld, positions 7646-7682]
AAAGAACGTGGACTCCAACGTCAAAGG
[49 nt withheld, positions 7710-7758]
T
[91 nt withheld, positions 7760-7850]
G
[124 nt withheld, positions 7852-7975]
CAGGTGGCACTTTTCGGGGAAATGTGCGCGGAACCCCTATTTGTTTATTTTTCTAAATACATTCAAATAT
GTATCCGCTCATGAGACAATAACCCTGATAAATGCTTCAATAATATTGAAAAAGGAAGAGTCCTGAGGCG
GAAAGAACCAGCTGTGGAATGTGTGTCAGTTAGGGTGTGGAAAGTCCCCAGGCTCCCCAGCAGGCAGAAG
TATGCAAAGCATGCATCTCAATTAGTCAGCAACCAGGTGTGGAAAGTCCCCAGGCTCCCCAGCAGGCAGA
AGTATGCAAAGCATGCATCTCAATTAGTCAGCAACCATAGTCCCGCCCCTAACTCCGCCCATCCCGCCCC
TAACTCCGCCCAGTTCCGCCCATTCTCCGCCCCATGGCTGACTAATTTTTTTTATTTATGCAGAGGCCGA
GGCCGCCTCGGCCTCTGAGCTATTCCAGAAGTAGTGAGGAGGCTTTTTTGGAGGCCTAGGCTTTTGCAAA
GATCGATCAAGAGACAGGATGAGGATCGTTTCGCATGATTGAACAAGATGGATTGCACGCAGGTTCTCCG
GCCGCTTGGGTGGAGAGGCTATTCGGCTATGACTGGGCACAACAGACAATCGGCTGCTCTGATGCCGCCG
TGTTCCGGCTGTCAGCGCAGGGGCGCCCGGTTCTTTTTGTCAAGACCGACCTGTCCGGTGCCCTGAATGA
ACTGCAAGACGAGGCAGCGCGGCTATCGTGGCTGGCCACGACGGGCGTTCCTTGCGCAGCTGTGCTCGAC
GTTGTCACTGAAGCGGGAAGGGACTGGCTGCTATTGGGCGAAGTGCCGGGGCAGGATCTCCTGTCATCTC
ACCTTGCTCCTGCCGAGAAAGTATCCATCATGGCTGATGCAATGCGGCGGCTGCATACGCTTGATCCGGC
TACCTGCCCATTCGACCACCAAGCGAAACATCGCATCGAGCGAGCACGTACTCGGATGGAAGCCGGTCTT
GTCGATCAGGATGATCTGGACGAAGAGCATCAGGGGCTCGCGCCAGCCGAACTGTTCGCCAGGCTCAAGG
CGAGCATGCCCGACGGCGAGGATCTCGTCGTGACCCATGGCGATGCCTGCTTGCCGAATATCATGGTGGA
AAATGGCCGCTTTTCTGGATTCATCGACTGTGGCCGGCTGGGTGTGGCGGACCGCTATCAGGACATAGCG
TTGGCTACCCGTGATATTGCTGAAGAGCTTGGCGGCGAATGGGCTGACCGCTTCCTCGTGCTTTACGGTA
TCGCCGCTCCCGATTCGCAGCGCATCGCCTTCTATCGCCTTCTTGACGAGTTCTTCTGAGCGGGACTCTG
GGGTTCGAAATGACCGACCAAGCGACGCCCAACCTGCCATCACGAGATTTCGATTCCACCGCCGCCTTCT
ATGAAAGGTTGGGCTTCGGAATCGTTTTCCGGGACGCCGGCTGGATGATCCTCCAGCGCGGGGATCTCAT
GCTGGAGTTCTTCGCCCACCCTAGGGGGAGGCTAACTGAAACACGGAAGGAGACAATACCGGAAGGAACC
CGCGCTATGACGGCAATAAAAAGACAGAATAAAACGCACGGTGTTGGGTCGTTTGTTCATAAACGCGGGG
TTCGGTCCCAGGGCTGGCACTCTGTCGATACCCCACCGAGACCCCATTGGGGCCAATACGCCCGCGTTTC
TTCCTTTTCCCCACCCCACCCCCCAAGTTCGGGTGAAGGCCCAGGGCTCGCAGCCAACGTCGGGGCGGCA
GGCCCTGCCATAGCCTCAGGTTACTCATATATACTTTAGATTGATTTAAAACTTCATTTTTAATTTAAAA
GGATCTAGGTGAAGATCCTTTTTGATAATCTCATGACCAAAATCCCTTAACGTGAGTT
