>Addgene plasmid #105297 | pEGFP Tensin1 | depositor partial sequence | sequence record 199494 | Tensin1 sequence
AAGCTTACATGAGTGTGAGCCGGACCATGGACAGCTGTGAGCTGGACCTGGTGTACGTCACAGAGAGGAT
CATCGCTGTCTCCTTCCCCAGCACAGCCAATGAGGAGAACTTCCGGAGCAACCTCCGTGAGGTGGCGCAG
ATGCTCAAGTCCAAACATGGAGGCAACTACCTGCTGTTCAACCTCTCTGAGCGGAGACCTGACATCACGA
AGCTCCATGCCAAGGTACTGGAATTTGGCTGGCCCGACCTCCACACCCCAGCCCTGGAGAAGATCTGCAG
CATCTGTAAGGCCATGGACACATGGCTCAATGCAGACCCTCACAATGTCGTTGTTCTACACAACAAGGGA
AACCGAGGCAGGATAGGAGTTGTCATCGCGGCTTACATGCACTACAGCAACATTTCTGCCAGTGCGGACC
AGGCTCTGGACCAGTTTGCAATGAAGCGGTTCTATGAGGATAAGATTGTGCCCATTGGCCAGCCATCCCA
AAGAAGGTACGTGCATTACTTCAGTGGCCTGCTCTCCGGCTCCATCAAAATGAACAACAAGCCCTTGTTT
CTGCACCACGTGATCATGCACGGCATCCCCAACTTTGAGTCTAAAGGAGGATGTCGGCCATTTCTCCGCA
TCTACCAGGCCATGCAACCTGTGTACACATCTGGCATCTACAACATCCCAGGAGACAGCCAGACTAGCGT
CTGCATCACCATCGAGCCAGGACTGCTCTTGAAGGGAGACATCTTGCTGAAGTGCTACCACAAGAAGTTC
CGAAGCCCAGCCCGAGACGTCATCTTCCGTGTGCAGTTCCACACCTGTGCCATCCATGACCTGGGGGTTG
TCTTTGGGAAGGAGGACCTTGATGATGCTTTCAAAGATGATCGATTTCCAGAGTATGGCAAAGTGGAGTT
TGTATTTTCTTATGGGCCAGAGAAAATTCAAGGCATGGAGCACCTGGAGAACGGGCCGAGCGTGTCTGTG
GACTATAACACCTCTGACCCCCTCATCCGCTGGGACTCCTACGACAACTTCAGTGGGCATCGAGATGACG
GCATGGAGGAGGTGGTGGGACACACGCAGGGGCCACTAGATGGGAGCCTGTATGCTAAGGTGAAGAAGAA
AGACTCCCTGCACGGCAGCACCGGGGCTGTTAATGCCACACGTCCTACACTGTCGGCCACCCCCAACCAC
GTGGAACACACGCTTTCTGTGAGCAGCGACTCGGGCAACTCCACAGCCTCCACCAAGACCGACAAGACCG
ACGAGCCTGTCCCCGGGGCCTCCAGTGCCACTGCTGCCTTGAGTCCCCAGGAGAAGCGGGAGCTGGACCG
CCTGCTGAGTGGCTTTGGCTTAGAGCGAGAGAAGCAAGGCGCCATGTACCACACCCAGCACCTCAGGTCC
CGCCCAGCAGGGGGCTCGGCTGTGCCCTCCTCTGGACGCCACGTTGTCCCAGCCCAGGTTCATGTCAATG
GTGGGGCGTTAGCATCTGAGCGGGAGACAGACATCCTGGACGATGAATTGCCAAACCAGGATGGTCACAG
TGCGGGCAGCATGGGCACACTCTCTTCTCTGGACGGGGTCACCAACACCAGTGAGGGGGGCTACCCAGAG
GCCCTGTCCCCACTGACCAACGGTCTGGACAAGTCCTACCCCATGGAGCCTATGGTCAATGGAGGAGGCT
ACCCCTACGAGTCTGCCAGCCGGGCGGGGCCTGCCCATGCTGGCCACACGGCCCCCATGCGGCCCTCCTA
CTCTGCACAGGAGGGTTTAGCTGGCTACCAGAGGGAGGGGCCCCACCCAGCCTGGCCACAGCCAGTGACC
ACCTCCCACTATGCCCATGACCCCAGCGGTATGTTCCGCTCTCAATCCTTTTCGGAAGCTGAACCCCAGC
TGCCCCCAGCTCCGGTCCGAGGGGGAAGCAGCCGGGAGGCTGTGCAAAGGGGACTGAATTCATGGCAGCA
GCAGCAGCAGCAGCAGCAGCAGCCTCGCCCACCTCCACGCCAGCAGGAAAGAGCCCACTTGGAGAGTCTT
GTAGCCAGCAGGCCCAGCCCTCAGCCATTGGCAGAGACCCCCATCCCCAGTCTCCCTGAGTTCCCGCGAG
CAGCCTCCCAGCAGGAGATTGAACAGTCCATCGAAACACTCAATATGCTGATGCTGGACCTGGAGCCAGC
CTCCGCTGCTGCCCCACTACACAAGTCCCAGAGTGTCCCCGGGGCCTGGCCAGGGGCTTCTCCACTCTCC
TCCCAGCCCCTCTCTGGATCCTCCCGTCAGTCCCATCCACTGACCCAGTCCAGATCTGGCTATATCCCCA
GTGGGCATTCGTTGGGAACCCCTGAGCCAGCCCCACGGGCCTCTCTGGAGTCTGTCCCTCCTGGCAGGTC
TTACTCACCTTATGACTATCAGCCATGTTTGGCTGGGCCTAACCAGGATTTCCATTCAAAGAGCCCAGCC
TCTTCCTCCTTGCCTGCCTTCCTTCCGACCACCCACAGCCCTCCAGGGCCTCAGCAACCCCCAGCCTCTC
TCCCTGGCCTCACTGCTCAGCCTCTGCTCTCACCAAAGGAAGCGACTTCAGACCCCTCCCGGACTCCAGA
GGAGGAGCCATTGAATTTAGAAGGGCTGGTGGCCCACAGGGTAGCAGGGGTACAGGCTCGGGAGAAGCAG
CCTGCAGAGCCCCCAGCCCCTCTGCGGAGGCGGGCGGCCAGTGATGGACAGTATGAGAACCAGTCTCCAG
AAGCCACATCCCCTCGTAGCCCTGGGGTTCGCTCCCCTGTCCAGTGTGTCTCCCCGGAGCTGGCTCTTAC
CATCGCTCTCAATCCTGGAGGGCGGCCCAAAGAGCCCCATTTGCACAGCTACAAGGAGGCCTTCGAGGAG
ATGGAGGGAACCTCCCCGAGCAGCCCACCACCCAGTGGGGTGCGGTCCCCCCCGGGTCTGGCCAAGACAC
CCCTGTCTGCTCTGGGCCTGAAACCTCACAACCCAGCGGACATCCTGTTGCACCCCACAGGAGAGCCCCG
GAGCTATGTGGAGTCTGTGGCACGGACAGCGGTGGCTGGACCCCGAGCTCAGGACTCTGAGCCCAAGAGC
TTTAGTGCTCCAGCCACCCAGGCCTATGGCCATGAGATACCCCTGAGGAACGGGACCCTGGGTGGCTCCT
TTGTCTCCCCCAGCCCCCTCTCCACCAGCAGCCCCATCCTCAGTGCTGACAGCACTTCAGTGGGGAGTTT
CCCGTCGGGAGAGAGCAGTGACCAGGGTCCCCGGACGCCCACCCAGCCTCTGTTGGAGTCTGGCTTCCGC
TCAGGCAGCCTGGGACAGCCCAGCCCATCTGCCCAGAGAAACTACCAGAGCTCTTCTCCTCTCCCGACTG
TGGGCAGTAGCTACAGCAGCCCCGACTACTCACTTCAGCATTTCAGCTCCTCTCCGGAAAGCCAGGCCCG
AGCTCAGTTCAGTGTGGCTGGCGTCCACACGGTGCCTGGGAGCCCTCAGGCGCGCCACAGAACAGTGGGC
ACCAACACTCCCCCTAGTCCTGGCTTCGGCCGGCGGGCCATCAATCCCAGCATGGCTGCCCCCAGCAGTC
CCAGTTTGAGCCATCACCAGATGATGGGTCCACCAGGCACTGGCTTCCATGGTAGCACTGTCTCCAGCCC
CCAGAGCAGTGCAGCGACCACCCCGGGGAGCCCCAGCCTGTGTCGGCACCCAGCAGGGGTCTACCAGGTT
TCTGGCCTCCACAACAAAGTGGCCACCACCCCGGGGAGTCCCAGCCTGGGCCGGCACCCTGGGGCTCACC
AAGGCAACCTGGCCTCCGGTCTTCATAGCAATGCAATAGCCAGCCCTGGAAGCCCCAGCCTGGGCCGTCA
CCTCGGAGGGTCTGGATCTGTGGTTCCCGGCAGCCCCTGCTTGGACCGGCATGTGGCCTATGGCGGCTAT
TCTACCCCGGAGGATCGGAGACCCACACTGTCCCGGCAGAGCAGTGCCTCTGGCTACCAGGCTCCTTCCA
CGCCCTCCTTCCCTGTCTCCCCTGCCTACTACCCTGGCCTGAGCAGCCCTGCCACCTCCCCGTCACCAGA
CTCCGCAGCCTTCCGGCAAGGGAGCCCAACACCAGCCTTGCCAGAGAAGCGAAGGATGTCAGTGGGAGAC
CGGGCAGGCAGCCTCCCCAACTATGCCACCATCAATGGGAAGGTGTCTTCGCCTGTCGCCAGCGGCATGT
CCAGTCCCAGCGGGGGCAGCACCGTCTCCTTCTCCCACACTCTGCCCGACTTCTCCAAGTACTCCATGCC
AGACAACAGCCCGGAGACGCGGGCTAAAGTGAAGTTTGTCCAGGACACTTCTAAGTATTGGTACAAGCCT
GAGATCTCCAGGGAGCAGGCCATCGCGCTCCTCAAGGACCAGGAGCCGGGGGCCTTCATCATCCGCGACA
GTCACTCCTTCCGAGGCGCGTACGGGCTGGCCATGAAGGTGTCTTCGCCACCTCCAACCATCATGCAGCA
GAATAAAAAAGGAGACATGACCCATGAGCTGGTCAGGCATTTTCTGATAGAGACTGGCCCCAGAGGAGTC
AAGCTCAAGGGCTGCCCCAATGAGCCAAACTTCGGATCGCTGTCTGCCCTGGTCTACCAGCACTCCATCA
TCCCATTGGCCCTGCCTTGCAAGCTGGTCATTCCAAACCGAGACCCCACAGATGAATCGAAAGATAGCTC
CGGCCCTGCCAACTCAACTGCAGACCTGCTGAAACAAGGGGCAGCCTGCAATGTGCTCTTCATCAACTCT
GTGGACATGGAGTCACTCACTGGGCCACAGGCCATCTCTAAAGCCACATCTGAGACGTTGGCTGCAGACC
CCACACCAGCTGCCACCATCGTTCACTTCAAAGTCTCTGCCCAGGGAATCACTCTGACTGACAACCAGAG
AAAGCTCTTTTTCAGACGCCACTACCCTCTCAACACTGTCACCTTCTGTGACCTGGATCCACAGGAAAGA
AAGTGGATGAAAACAGAGGGTGGTGCCCCTGCTAAGCTCTTCGGCTTCGTGGCCCGGAAGCAGGGCAGCA
CCACGGACAACGCCTGCCACCTCTTTGCTGAGCTTGACCCCAACCAGCCGGCCTCTGCCATCGTCAACTT
CGTCTCCAAGGTCATGCTGAATGCCGGCCAAAAGAGATGAGTCGAC
